>Addgene plasmid #249827 | pGLU_96 | addgene full sequence | sequence record 498529 | Addgene NGS Result
GTATCGCAGGTCTCACCATACCTTCCTCAACCGCAAGGGGGTGAGAGGCACTCACTCCATAAGTTCCTTT
ATCACCCATACTATCAATTTTTTGCTTAACACTGTCTTTTATTTTATTGAAAGAACAGGATACCCCGATA
CCCCCCATTAAGCTGACTATCAAACAGAAAAGAATTATCTTCTTTAACAGGTTGGATGATAAGTCCCCGG
TCTAGGGTCACGCGTAGGACGCGTCGAGTAGGGTGGGGACTTAGGCCGTACATACGTATGAGACCGTCAG
GCACGATCGAGCATGCTAGAAGGCTAGGTGGAGGCTCAGTGATGATAAGTCTGCGATGGTGGATGCATGT
GTCATGGTCATAGCTGTTTCCTGTGTGAAATTGTTATCCGCTCAGAGGGCACAATCCTATTCCGCGCTAT
CCGACAATCTCCAAGACATTAGGTGGAGTTCAGTTCGGCGTATGGCATATGTCGCTGGAAAGAACATGTG
AGCAAAAGGCCAGCAAAAGGCCAGGAACCGTAAAAAGGCCGCGTTGCTGGCGTTTTTCCATAGGCTCCGC
CCCCCTGACGAGCATCACAAAAATCGACGCTCAAGTCAGAGGTGGCGAAACCCGACAGGACTATAAAGAT
ACCAGGCGTTTCCCCCTGGAAGCTCCCTCGTGCGCTCTCCTGTTCCGACCCTGCCGCTTACCGGATACCT
GTCCGCCTTTCTCCCTTCGGGAAGCGTGGCGCTTTCTCATAGCTCACGCTGTAGGTATCTCAGTTCGGTG
TAGGTCGTTCGCTCCAAGCTGGGCTGTGTGCACGAACCCCCCGTTCAGCCCGACCGCTGCGCCTTATCCG
GTAACTATCGTCTTGAGTCCAACCCGGTAAGACACGACTTATCGCCACTGGCAGCAGCCACTGGTAACAG
GATTAGCAGAGCGAGGTATGTAGGCGGTGCTACAGAGTTCTTGAAGTGGTGGCCTAACTACGGCTACACT
AGAAGAACAGTATTTGGTATCTGCGCTCTGCTGAAGCCAGTTACCTTCGGAAAAAGAGTTGGTAGCTCTT
GATCCGGCAAACAAACCACCGCTGGTAGCGGTGGTTTTTTTGTTTGCAAGCAGCAGATTACGCGCAGAAA
AAAAGGATCTCAAGAAGATCCTTTGATCTTTTCTACGGGGTCTGACGCTCTATTCAACAAAGCCGCCGTC
CCGTCAAGTCAGCGTAAATGGGTAGGGGGCTTCAAATCGTCCCCCCATACGATATAAGTTGTTACTAGTG
CTTGGATTCTCACCAATAAAAAACGCCCGGCGGCAACCGAGCGTTCTGAACAAATCCAGATGGAGTTCTG
AGGTCATTACTGGATCTATCAACAGGAGTCCAAGCGAGCTCGATATCAAATTACGCCCCGCCCTGCCACT
CATCGCAGTACTGTTGTAATTCATTAAGCATTCTGCCGACATGGAAGCCATCACAAACGGCATGATGAAC
CTGAATCGCCAGCGGCATCAGCACCTTGTCGCCTTGCGTATAATATTTGCCCATGGTGAAAACGGGGGCG
AAGAAGTTGTCCATATTGGCCACGTTTAAATCAAAACTGGTGAAACTCACCCAGGGATTGGCTGAGACGA
AAAACATATTCTCAATAAACCCTTTAGGGAAATAGGCCAGGTTTTCACCGTAACACGCCACATCTTGCGA
ATATATGTGTAGAAACTGCCGGAAATCGTCGTGGTATTCACTCCAGAGCGATGAAAACGTTTCAGTTTGC
TCATGGAAAACGGTGTAACAAGGGTGAACACTATCCCATATCACCAGCTCACCGTCTTTCATTGCCATAC
GAAATTCCGGATGAGCATTCATCAGGCGGGCAAGAATGTGAATAAAGGCCGGATAAAACTTGTGCTTATT
TTTCTTTACGGTCTTTAAAAAGGCCGTAATATCCAGCTGAACGGTCTGGTTATAGGTACATTGAGCAACT
GACTGAAATGCCTCAAAATGTTCTTTACGATGCCATTGGGATATATCAACGGTGGTATATCCAGTGATTT
TTTTCTCCATTTTAGCTTCCTTAGCTCCTGAAAATCTCGATAACTCAAAAAATACGCCCGGTAGTGATCT
TATTTCATTATGGTGAAAGTTGGAACCTCTTACGTGCCGATCAACGTCTCATTGATACCTGAAACAAAAC
CCATCGTACGGCCAAGGAAGTCTCCAATAACTGTGATCCACCACAAGCGCCAGGGTTTTCCCAGTCACGA
CGTTGTAAAACGACGGCCAGTCATGCATAATCCGCACGCATCTGGAATAAGGAAGTGCCATTCCGCCTGA
CCT
Features (pLannotate 1.2.2; 7 found; start..end, strand, type, name):
    379..394     -  protein_bind   lac operator (fragment): The lac repressor binds to the lac operator to inhibit transcription in E. coli. This inhibition can be relieved by adding lactose or isopropyl-β-D-thiogalactopyranoside (IPTG). lac repressor encoded by lacI
    545..1133    -  rep_origin     ori: high-copy-number ColE1/pMB1/pBR322/pUC origin of replication
   1266..1360    -  terminator     lambda t0 terminator: transcription terminator from phage lambda
   1384..2040    -  CDS            cat: CAT_ECOLX - Experimental evidence at protein level: Swiss-Prot protein existence level 1. This enzyme is an effector of chloramphenicol resistance in bacteria. From Escherichia coli. This protein is used as a marker in many commonly used cloning vectors, such as pACYC184.
   2041..2143    -  promoter       cat promoter: promoter of the E. coli cat gene encoding chloramphenicol acetyltransferase
   2218..2261    -  CDS            lacZα (fragment): LacZα fragment of β-galactosidase; lacZ fragment
   2291..184     -  CDS            capD (fragment) (across the origin): CAPD_BACAN - Also known as dep. Experimental evidence at protein level: Swiss-Prot protein existence level 1. Transpeptidase that cleaves the poly-gamma-D-glutamate capsule and catalyzes the formation of an amide bond with the side- chain amino group of meso-diaminopimelic acid (m-DAP) in the peptidoglycan scaffold (PubMed:19017271). Degradation of the high- molecular weight capsule (H-capsule) to the lower-molecular weight capsule (L-capsule), which is released from the bacterial cell surface. The production of L-capsule is essential to mediate escape from host defenses. From Bacillus anthrac
