[The description below was written by a language model from this plasmid's Addgene catalogue record and pLannotate feature annotations shown in this document.]
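Description:
pGLU_96 is a small (about 2.3 kb) synthetic-biology plasmid deposited as one member of a variant library: the record describes it as RS421 library variant 14143, with the insert named 14143_[Himar]. It comes from work on a scalable transposon mutagenesis system for non-model bacteria. No named backbone is recorded. The plasmid is propagated in E. coli from a high-copy ColE1/pUC-type origin of replication. Selection is with chloramphenicol, through a cat (chloramphenicol acetyltransferase) gene driven by its native cat promoter and followed by the phage lambda t0 terminator.

Outside this maintenance module, the annotation finds little. It picks out short fragments of a lac operator and of lacZα, which are probably remnants of a cloning site rather than working parts. It also finds a roughly 200 nt fragment, spanning the sequence origin, that matches capD (also called dep) of Bacillus anthracis. This agrees with the species listed for the insert. The full-length capD gene encodes a transpeptidase that processes the poly-γ-D-glutamate capsule and anchors it to peptidoglycan. Here only a small piece is present, so an active enzyme is not expected. It most likely represents the library-specific variable sequence.

"Himar" in the insert name suggests a link to the Himar1 mariner transposon system, but no transposase, inverted repeats or promoter for the variant region are annotated. The record does not state what role the B. anthracis-derived segment plays or what property the library was built to test. The plasmid is best regarded as an individual archived clone from a screened collection of sequence variants for transposon tool development.
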