Addgene plasmid #249827: pGLU_96
Purpose: RS421 library variant 14143
Depositing lab: Nili Ostrov. Depositing organization: Cultivarium, Convergent Research. Publication: A scalable transposon mutagenesis system for non-model bacteria. Gilbert C, Leung J, Crits-Christoph A, Kang SC, Esmurria A, Fenn K, Brumwell SL, Martin-Moldes Z, Mendler K, Barnum TP, Nguyen M-A, Lee HH, Ostrov N. bioRxiv 2025.12.22.696024 10.64898/2025.12.22.696024.
Backbone
  Vector backbone: N/A
  Vector type: Synthetic Biology
Growth in bacteria
  Bacterial resistance: Chloramphenicol, 25 μg/mL
  Growth temperature: 37°C
  Growth strain: DH5alpha
  Copy number: High Copy
Gene/Insert
  Gene/Insert name: 14143_[Himar]
  Species: Bacillus anthracis
  Mutation: N/A
  Cloning method: Other
Terms and licenses: Academic/Nonprofit Terms; Industry Terms: Not Available to Industry
How to cite: pGLU_96 was a gift from Nili Ostrov (Addgene plasmid # 249827 ; http://n2t.net/addgene:249827 ; RRID:Addgene_249827)
